Addgene plasmid #152154: pGBW-m4133551
Purpose: Mammalian expression plasmid for SARS-CoV-2 ORF6 protein
Depositing lab: Ginkgo Bioworks & Benjie Chen. Depositing organization: Ginkgo Bioworks.
Backbone
  Vector backbone: pTwist_CMV_Puro_6
  Backbone size w/o insert (bp): 6080
  Vector type: Mammalian Expression
  Selectable markers: Puromycin
Growth in bacteria
  Bacterial resistance: Ampicillin, 100 μg/mL
  Growth temperature: 37°C
  Growth strain: DH5alpha
  Copy number: High Copy
Gene/Insert
  Gene/Insert name: SARS-CoV-2 ORF6 protein
  Species: Severe acute respiratory syndrome coronavirus 2
  Insert size (bp): 179
  Mutation: wt
  Entrez Gene: ORF6 (a.k.a. GU280_gp06)
  Promoter: CMV
  Tag / fusion protein: Cleavable TEV;TapTag (C terminal on backbone)
  Cloning method: Unknown
Resource information
  A portion of this plasmid was derived from a plasmid made by: GinkgoBioworks
Depositor comments: NCBI reference sequence: YP_009724394.1
How to cite: pGBW-m4133551 was a gift from Ginkgo Bioworks & Benjie Chen (Addgene plasmid # 152154 ; http://n2t.net/addgene:152154 ; RRID:Addgene_152154)
