[The description below was written by a language model from this plasmid's Addgene catalogue record and pLannotate feature annotations shown in this document.]
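Description:
pGBW-m4133551 is a mammalian expression plasmid built on the pTwist_CMV_Puro_6 backbone for producing the wild-type SARS-CoV-2 ORF6 accessory protein in cultured cells. It is maintained in E. coli as a high-copy plasmid through a ColE1/pUC-type origin and selected with ampicillin via a full-length β-lactamase gene. A short additional β-lactamase fragment is also annotated. For selection of transfected mammalian cells, a separate cassette places puromycin N-acetyltransferase under the human ubiquitin C promoter, followed by a synthetic polyadenylation signal.

The ORF6 coding sequence lies immediately downstream of CMV enhancer and promoter elements, which wrap around the origin of the circular map. The promoter region is annotated only as a short fragment plus a truncated CMV variant. The catalogue lists a C-terminal, TEV-cleavable TAP tag supplied by the backbone. Consistent with this, the feature table shows a myosin light chain kinase fragment after ORF6, which probably corresponds to a calmodulin-binding peptide. This is followed by a Staphylococcus aureus protein A fragment carrying immunoglobulin-binding domains. The TEV site itself is not annotated. An SV40 poly(A) signal follows the tag and is annotated on the reverse strand. Bacterial T7 and rrnG terminators, extra synthetic poly(A) signals and β-globin insulator elements flank the expression unit, presumably to isolate it from neighbouring transcription.

ORF6 is annotated as an interferon antagonist that sequesters nuclear import factors and blocks STAT1 nuclear translocation. The tag arrangement suits tandem affinity purification and interaction studies of this protein in mammalian cells, although the record states only mammalian expression as the purpose.
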