Features (pLannotate 1.2.2; 21 found; start..end, strand, type, name):
      5..187     +  CDS            NS6_SARS2: Experimental evidence at protein level: Swiss-Prot protein existence level 1. Disrupts cell nuclear import complex formation by tethering karyopherin alpha 2 and karyopherin beta 1 to the membrane. Retention of import factors at the ER/Golgi membrane leads to a loss of transport into the nucleus. Thereby prevents STAT1 nuclear translocation in response to interferon signaling, thus blocking the expression of interferon stimulated genes (ISGs) that display multiple antiviral activities (PubMed:33097660). Suppresses IFN-beta production possibly by blocking IRF3 nuclear translocation (PubMed:3297
    242..319     +  CDS            MYLK2 (fragment): MYLK2_HUMAN - Experimental evidence at protein level: Swiss-Prot protein existence level 1. Implicated in the level of global muscle contraction and cardiac function. Phosphorylates a specific serine in the N-terminus of a myosin light chain. From Homo sapiens (Human).
    401..751     +  CDS            spa (fragment): SPA_STAAU - Experimental evidence at protein level: Swiss-Prot protein existence level 1. Plays a role in the inhibition of the host innate and adaptive immune responses. Possesses five immunoglobulin-binding domains that capture both the fragment crystallizable region (Fc region) and the Fab region (part of Ig that identifies antigen) of immunoglobulins (By similarity). In turn, Staphylococcus aureus is protected from phagocytic killing via inhibition of Ig Fc region. In addition, the host elicited B-cell response is prevented due to a decrease of antibody-secreting cell proliferation that en
    816..937     -  polyA_signal   SV40 poly(A) signal: SV40 polyadenylation signal
    960..1029    -  CDS            large T antigen (fragment): large T antigen from SV40 (simian virus 40)
   1052..1098    +  terminator     T7 terminator: transcription terminator for bacteriophage T7 RNA polymerase
   1128..1264    +  terminator     rrnG terminator: transcription terminator from the E. coli ribosomal RNA rrnG operon (Albrechtsen et al., 1991)
   1309..1380    +  misc_feature   3' β-globin insulator: insulator downstream of the human β-globin locus (Farrell et al., 2002)
   1606..2194    -  rep_origin     ori: high-copy-number ColE1/pMB1/pBR322/pUC origin of replication
   2366..2430    -  CDS            bla(M) (fragment): β-lactamase lacking the signal sequence; bla(M); allows cytosolic expression of β-lactamase
   2694..3903    +  promoter       UbC promoter: human ubiquitin C promoter
   3907..4504    +  CDS            PuroR (fragment): puromycin N-acetyltransferase; pac from Streptomyces; confers resistance to puromycin
   4533..4581    +  polyA_signal   poly(A) signal: synthetic polyadenylation signal
   4847..5707    +  CDS            AmpR: β-lactamase; bla; confers resistance to ampicillin, carbenicillin, and related antibiotics
   5720..5856    +  terminator     rrnG terminator: transcription terminator from the E. coli ribosomal RNA rrnG operon (Albrechtsen et al., 1991)
   6001..6072    +  misc_feature   5' β-globin insulator: insulator upstream of the human β-globin locus (Farrell et al., 2002)
   6077..6123    -  terminator     T7 terminator: transcription terminator for bacteriophage T7 RNA polymerase
   6141..6189    -  polyA_signal   poly(A) signal: synthetic polyadenylation signal
   6270..6573    +  enhancer       CMV enhancer: human cytomegalovirus immediate early enhancer
   6646..6663    -  promoter       CMV promoter (fragment): human cytomegalovirus (CMV) immediate early promoter
   6726..6777    +  promoter       CMVd2 promoter: truncated human cytomegalovirus (CMV) immediate early promoter that yields moderately reduced expression relative to the full-length promoter
>Addgene plasmid #152154 | pGBW-m4133551 | depositor full sequence | sequence record 295166 | Full Sequence
CACCATGTTCCACTTGGTGGATTTTCAGGTCACGATCGCAGAAATACTGCTAATTATCATGCGAACCTTC
AAGGTTAGCATTTGGAACCTGGACTACATCATTAATCTCATCATAAAAAACCTTAGTAAGTCTTTAACTG
AGAATAAATATTCCCAACTGGATGAGGAACAGCCAATGGAGATTGACGAAAACCTTTACTTTCAGTCGGG
ACGGCGAATCCCGGGGCTGATAAATCCCTGGAAAAGGAGATGGAAGAAGAACTTTATTGCAGTGTCTGCG
GCTAACCGGTTCAAAAAGATCAGTTCAAGCGGCGCCCTAGATTACGACATTCCTACGACCGCCTCCGAGA
ATCTCTATTTCCAGGGTGAATTTGGCTTGGCACAACATGACGAGGCCGTCGATAACAAGTTTAATAAAGA
ACAGCAGAACGCTTTCTATGAGATCCTTCACTTACCAAATCTGAACGAAGAGCAACGCAACGCTTTCATT
CAGAGCCTGAAAGACGATCCCTCGCAGTCTGCAAATCTCCTGGCCGAAGCCAAGAAGCTGAATGACGCAC
AGGCTCCAAAAGTTGATAACAAGTTTAACAAGGAGCAGCAGAATGCTTTCTACGAGATATTGCACCTTCC
TAATCTGAATGAGGAACAAAGAAATGCATTTATCCAGTCCCTAAAAGACGATCCATCACAGAGTGCCAAC
CTGCTTGCGGAAGCCAAAAAGCTCAATGATGCCCAGGCCCCGAAAGTAGACGCGAACCATCAATAAGCTA
GCTTGACTGACTGAGATACAGCGTACCTTCAGCTCACAGACATGATAAGATACATTGATGAGTTTGGACA
AACCACAACTAGAATGCAGTGAAAAAAATGCTTTATTTGTGAAATTTGTGATGCTATTGCTTTATTTGTA
ACCATTATAAGCTGCAATAAACAAGTTAACAACAACAATTGCATTCATTTTATGTTTCAGGTTCAGGGGG
AGGTGTGGGAGGTTTTTTAAAGCAAGTAAAACCTCTACAAATGTGGTATTGGCCCATCTCTATCGGTATC
GTAGCATAACCCCTTGGGGCCTCTAAACGGGTCTTGAGGGGTTTTTTGTGCCCCTCGGGCCGGATTGCTA
TCTACCGGCATTGGCGCAGAAAAAAATGCCTGATGCGACGCTGCGCGTCTTATACTCCCACATATGCCAG
ATTCAGCAACGGATACGGCTTCCCCAACTTGCCCACTTCCATACGTGTCCTCCTTACCAGAAATTTATCC
TTAAGGTCGTCAGCTATCCTGCAGGCGATCTCTCGATTTCGATCAAGACATTCCTTTAATGGTCTTTTCT
GGACACCACTAGGGGTCAGAAGTAGTTCATCAAACTTTCTTCCCTCCCTAATCTCATTGGTTACCTTGGG
CTATCGAAACTTAATTAACCAGTCAAGTCAGCTACTTGGCGAGATCGACTTGTCTGGGTTTCGACTACGC
TCAGAATTGCGTCAGTCAAGTTCGATCTGGTCCTTGCTATTGCACCCGTTCTCCGATTACGAGTTTCATT
TAAATCATGTGAGCAAAAGGCCAGCAAAAGGCCAGGAACCGTAAAAAGGCCGCGTTGCTGGCGTTTTTCC
ATAGGCTCCGCCCCCCTGACGAGCATCACAAAAATCGACGCTCAAGTCAGAGGTGGCGAAACCCGACAGG
ACTATAAAGATACCAGGCGTTTCCCCCTGGAAGCTCCCTCGTGCGCTCTCCTGTTCCGACCCTGCCGCTT
ACCGGATACCTGTCCGCCTTTCTCCCTTCGGGAAGCGTGGCGCTTTCTCATAGCTCACGCTGTAGGTATC
TCAGTTCGGTGTAGGTCGTTCGCTCCAAGCTGGGCTGTGTGCACGAACCCCCCGTTCAGCCCGACCGCTG
CGCCTTATCCGGTAACTATCGTCTTGAGTCCAACCCGGTAAGACACGACTTATCGCCACTGGCAGCAGCC
ACTGGTAACAGGATTAGCAGAGCGAGGTATGTAGGCGGTGCTACAGAGTTCTTGAAGTGGTGGCCTAACT
ACGGCTACACTAGAAGAACAGTATTTGGTATCTGCGCTCTGCTGAAGCCAGTTACCTTCGGAAAAAGAGT
TGGTAGCTCTTGATCCGGCAAACAAACCACCGCTGGTAGCGGTGGTTTTTTTGTTTGCAAGCAGCAGATT
ACGCGCAGAAAAAAAGGATCTCAAGAAGATCCTTTGATCTTTTCTACGGGGTCTGACGCTCAGTGGAACG
AAAACTCACGTTAAGGGATTTTGGTCATGAGATTATCAAAAAGGATCTTCACCTAGATCCTTTTAAATTA
AAAATGAAGTTTTAAATCAATCTAAAGTATATATGAGTAAACTTGGTCTGACAGTTACCAATGCTTAATC
AGTGAGGCACCTATCTCAGCGATCTGTCTATTTCGTTCATCCATAGTTGCATTTAAATTTCCGAACTCTC
CAAGGCCCTCGTCGGAAAATCTTCAAACCTTTCGTCCGATCCATCTTGCAGGCTACCTCTCGAACGAACT
ATCGCAAGTCTCTTGGCCGGCCTTGCGCCTTGGCTATTGCTTGGCAGCGCCTATCGCCAGGTATTACTCC
AATCCCGAATATCCGAGATCGGGATCACCCGAGAGAAGTTCAACCTACATCCTCAATCCCGATCTATCCG
AGATCCGAGGAATATCGAAATCGGGGCGCGCCTGGCCTCCGCGCCGGGTTTTGGCGCCTCCCGCGGGCGC
CCCCCTCGTCACGGCGAGCGCTGCCACGTCAGACGAAGGGCGCAGGAGCGTCCTGATCCTTCCGCCCGGA
CGCTCAGGACAGCGGCCCGCTGCTCATAAGACTCGGCCTTAGAACCCCAGTATCAGCAGAAGGACATTTT
AGGACGGGACTTGGGTGACTCTAGGGCACTGGTTTTCTTTCCAGAGAGCGGAACAGGCGAGGAAAAGTAG
TCCCTTCTCGGCGATTCTGCGGAGGGATCTCCGTGGGGCGGTGAACGCCGATGATTATATAAGGACGCGC
CGGGTGTGGCACAGCTAGTTCCGTCGCAGCCGGGATTTGGGTCGCGGTTCTTGTTTGTGGATCGCTGTGA
TCGTCACTTGGTGAGTAGCGGGCTGCTGGGCTGGCCGGGGCTTTCGTGGCCGCCGGGCCGCTCGGTGGGA
CGGAAGCGTGTGGAGAGACCGCCAAGGGCTGTAGTCTGGGTCCGCGAGCAAGGTTGCCCTGAACTGGGGG
TTGGGGGGAGCGCAGCAAAATGGCGGCTGTTCCCGAGTCTTGAATGGAAGACGCTTGTGAGGCGGGCTGT
GAGGTCGTTGAAACAAGGTGGGGGGCATGGTGGGCGGCAAGAACCCAAGGTCTTGAGCCCTTCGCTAATG
CGGGAAAGCTCTTATTCGGGTGAGATGGGCTGGGCACCATCTGGGGACCCTGACGTGAAGTTTGTCACTG
ACTGGAGAACTCGGTTTGTCGTCTGTTGCGGGGGCGGCAGTTATGGCGGTGCCGTTGGGCAGTGCACCCG
TACCTTTGGGAGCGCGCGCCCTCGTCGTGTCGTGACGTCACCCGTTCTGTTGGCTTATAATGCAGGGTGG
GGCCACCTGCCGGTAGGTGTGCGGTAGGCTTTTCTCCGTCGCAGGACGCAGGGTTCGGGCCTAGGGTAGG
CTCTCCTGAATCGACAGGCGCCGGACCTCTGGTGAGGGGAGGGATAAGTGAGGCGTCAGTTTCTTTGGTC
GGTTTTATGTACCTATCTTCTTAAGTAGCTGAAGCTCCGGTTTTGAACTATGCGCTCGGGGTTGGCGAGT
GTGTTTTGTGAAGTTTTTTAGGCACCTTTTGAAATGTAATCATTTGGGTCAATATGTAATTTTCAGTGTT
AGACTTGTAAATTGTCCGCTAAATTCTGGCCGTTTTTGGCTTTTTTGTTAGACAACATGACCGAGTACAA
GCCCACGGTGCGCCTCGCCACCCGCGACGACGTCCCCAGGGCCGTACGCACCCTCGCCGCCGCGTTCGCC
GACTACCCCGCCACGCGCCACACCGTCGATCCGGACCGCCACATCGAGCGGGTCACCGAGCTGCAAGAAC
TCTTCCTCACGCGCGTCGGGCTCGACATCGGCAAGGTGTGGGTCGCGGACGACGGCGCCGCGGTGGCGGT
CTGGACCACGCCGGAGAGCGTCGAAGCGGGGGCGGTGTTCGCCGAGATCGGCCCGCGCATGGCCGAGTTG
AGCGGTTCCCGGCTGGCCGCGCAGCAACAGATGGAGGGCCTCCTGGCGCCGCACCGGCCCAAGGAGCCCG
CGTGGTTCCTGGCCACCGTCGGCGTCTCGCCCGACCACCAGGGCAAGGGTCTGGGCAGCGCCGTCGTGCT
CCCCGGAGTGGAGGCCGCCGAGCGCGCCGGGGTGCCCGCCTTCCTGGAGACCTCCGCGCCCCGCAACCTC
CCCTTCTACGAGCGGCTCGGCTTCACCGTCACCGCCGACGTCGAGGTGCCCGAAGGACCGCGCACCTGGT
GCATGACCCGCAAGCCCGGTGCCTAGGCTAGTATGTAAGCCTAGTCTTAGATAATAAAATCGCTATCCAT
CGAAGATGGATGTGTGTTGGTTTTTTGTGTGTGTAACGCTAGGCGCGCCTGGTGTACCGAGAACGATCCT
CTCAGTGCGAGTCTCGACGATCCATATCGTTGCTTGGCAGTCAGCCAGTCGGAATCCAGCTTGGGACCCA
GGAAGTCCAATCGTCAGATATTGTACTCAAGCCTGGTCACGGCAGCGTACCGATCTGTTTAAACCTAGAT
ATTGATAGTCTGATCGGTCAACGTATAATCGAGTCCTAGCTTTTGCAAACATCTATCAAGAGACAGGATC
AGCAGGAGGCTTTCGCATGAGTATTCAACATTTCCGTGTCGCCCTTATTCCCTTTTTTGCGGCATTTTGC
CTTCCTGTTTTTGCTCACCCAGAAACGCTGGTGAAAGTAAAAGATGCTGAAGATCAGTTGGGTGCGCGAG
TGGGTTACATCGAACTGGATCTCAACAGCGGTAAGATCCTTGAGAGTTTTCGCCCCGAAGAACGCTTTCC
AATGATGAGCACTTTTAAAGTTCTGCTATGTGGCGCGGTATTATCCCGTATTGACGCCGGGCAAGAGCAA
CTCGGTCGCCGCATACACTATTCTCAGAATGACTTGGTTGAGTATTCACCAGTCACAGAAAAGCATCTTA
CGGATGGCATGACAGTAAGAGAATTATGCAGTGCTGCCATAACCATGAGTGATAACACTGCGGCCAACTT
ACTTCTGACAACGATTGGAGGACCGAAGGAGCTAACCGCTTTTTTGCACAACATGGGGGATCATGTAACT
CGCCTTGATCGTTGGGAACCGGAGCTGAATGAAGCCATACCAAACGACGAGCGTGACACCACGATGCCTG
TAGCAATGGCAACAACCTTGCGTAAACTATTAACTGGCGAACTACTTACTCTAGCTTCCCGGCAACAGTT
GATAGACTGGATGGAGGCGGATAAAGTTGCAGGACCACTTCTGCGCTCGGCCCTTCCGGCTGGCTGGTTT
ATTGCTGATAAATCTGGAGCCGGTGAGCGTGGGTCTCGCGGTATCATTGCAGCACTGGGGCCAGATGGTA
AGCCCTCCCGTATCGTAGTTATCTACACGACGGGGAGTCAGGCAACTATGGATGAACGAAATAGACAGAT
CGCTGAGATAGGTGCCTCACTGATTAAGCATTGGTAACCGATTCTAGGTGCATTGGCGCAGAAAAAAATG
CCTGATGCGACGCTGCGCGTCTTATACTCCCACATATGCCAGATTCAGCAACGGATACGGCTTCCCCAAC
TTGCCCACTTCCATACGTGTCCTCCTTACCAGAAATTTATCCTTAAGATCGTTTAAACTCGACTCTGGCT
CTATCGAATCTCCGTCGTTTCGAGCTTACGCGAACAGCCGTGGCGCTCATTTGCTCGTCGGGCATCGAAT
CTCGTCAGCTATCGTCAGCTTACCTTTTTGGCAGCGATCGCGGCTCCCGACATCTTGGACCATTAGCTCC
ACAGGTATCTTCTTCCCTCTAGTGGTCATAACAGCAGCTTCAGCTACCTCTCAATTCAAAAAACCCCTCA
AGACCCGTTTAGAGGCCCCAAGGGGTTATGCTATCAATCGTTGCGTTACACACACAAAAAACCAACACAC
ATCCATCTTCGATGGATAGCGATTTTATTATCTAACTGCTGATCGAGTGTAGCCAGATCTAGTAATCAAT
TACGGGGTCATTAGTTCATAGCCCATATATGGAGTTCCGCGTTACATAACTTACGGTAAATGGCCCGCCT
GGCTGACCGCCCAACGACCCCCGCCCATTGACGTCAATAATGACGTATGTTCCCATAGTAACGCCAATAG
GGACTTTCCATTGACGTCAATGGGTGGAGTATTTACGGTAAACTGCCCACTTGGCAGTACATCAAGTGTA
TCATATGCCAAGTACGCCCCCTATTGACGTCAATGACGGTAAATGGCCCGCCTGGCATTATGCCCAGTAC
ATGACCTTATGGGACTTTCCTACTTGGCAGTACATCTACGTATTAGTCATCGCTATTACCATGCTGATGC
GGTTTTGGCAGTACATCAATGGGCGTGGATAGCGGTTTGACTCACGGGGATTTCCAAGTCTCCACCCCAT
TGACGTCAATGGGAGTTTGTTTTGGCACCAAAATCAACGGGACTTTCCAAAATGTCGTAACAACTCCGCC
CCATTGACGCAAATGGGCGGTAGGCGTGTACGGTGGGAGGTCTATATAAGCAGAGCTGGTTTAGTGAACC
GTCAGATCAGATCTTTGTCGATCCTACCATCCACTCGACACACCCGCCAGCGGCCGC
